Addgene plasmid #205056: SUMO-Twinkle 43-684
Purpose: TWNK protein expression
Depositing lab: Smita Patel. Depositing organization: Rutgers, The State University of New Jersey. Publication: The N-terminal domain of human mitochondrial helicase Twinkle has DNA-binding activity crucial for supporting processive DNA synthesis by polymerase gamma. Johnson LC, Singh A, Patel SS. J Biol Chem. 2023 Jan;299(1):102797. doi: 10.1016/j.jbc.2022.102797. Epub 2022 Dec 14. PubMed 36528058.
Backbone
  Vector backbone: pBR322
  Vector type: Bacterial Expression
Growth in bacteria
  Bacterial resistance: Kanamycin, 50 μg/mL
  Growth temperature: 37°C
  Growth strain: DH5alpha
  Copy number: Low Copy
Gene/Insert
  Gene/Insert name: TWNK
  Species: H. sapiens (human)
  Mutation: Lacks amino acid from 1-42
  Entrez Gene: TWNK (a.k.a. ATXN8, C10orf2, IOSCA, MTDPS7, PEO, PEO1, PEOA3, PRLTS5, SANDO, SCA8, TWINL)
  Cloning method: Unknown
Terms and licenses: Academic/Nonprofit Terms; Industry Terms: Not Available to Industry
How to cite: SUMO-Twinkle 43-684 was a gift from Smita Patel (Addgene plasmid # 205056 ; http://n2t.net/addgene:205056 ; RRID:Addgene_205056)
