[The description below was written by a language model from this plasmid's Addgene catalogue record and pLannotate feature annotations shown in this document.]
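Description:
SUMO-Twinkle 43-684 is a bacterial expression plasmid for producing recombinant human mitochondrial DNA helicase Twinkle (TWNK, also known as PEO1 or C10orf2) in E. coli. The backbone is listed as pBR322. The feature table shows a pET-style layout of about 7.6 kb, with a ColE1/pMB1-type origin, the rop gene and the bom region, consistent with the low copy number stated in the record. Selection is by kanamycin through an aph(3')-Ia resistance gene. An f1 origin is also present, along with leftover tetracycline-resistance fragments that are remnants of the pBR322 lineage and are not functional markers.

The expression cassette is driven by a T7 promoter with an adjacent lac operator and the T7 gene 10 ribosome binding site, and it ends at a T7 terminator. A plasmid-borne lacI gene supplies repressor, so expression should be IPTG-inducible in hosts that provide T7 RNA polymerase. The open reading frame begins with a short N-terminal segment annotated as a fragment of a His-containing tag. This is followed by a thrombin cleavage site and yeast SMT3 (SUMO), fused directly to the TWNK coding sequence. The insert lacks amino acids 1–42 and encodes residues 43–684. SUMO fusions generally improve solubility and can be removed by a SUMO-specific protease.

Downstream His-tag and SET1 fragments are annotated between the insert and the terminator, but the record does not say whether they are translated as part of the protein. The stated purpose is TWNK protein expression, and the associated publication is a biochemical study of Twinkle's N-terminal domain, its DNA-binding activity and its support of DNA synthesis by polymerase gamma.
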