Features (pLannotate 1.2.2; 22 found; start..end, strand, type, name):
    395..442     -  terminator     T7 terminator: transcription terminator for bacteriophage T7 RNA polymerase
    450..499     -  CDS            SET1 (fragment): solubility-enhancement tag derived from T7 phage gene 10B
    509..526     -  CDS            9xHis (fragment): 9xHis affinity tag
    592..2517    -  CDS            TWNK (fragment): PEO1_HUMAN - Also known as C10orf2, PEO1. Experimental evidence at protein level: Swiss-Prot protein existence level 1. Involved in mitochondrial DNA (mtDNA) metabolism. Could function as an adenine nucleotide-dependent DNA helicase. Function inferred to be critical for lifetime maintenance of mtDNA integrity. In vitro, forms in combination with POLG, a processive replication machinery, which can use double-stranded DNA (dsDNA) as template to synthesize single-stranded DNA (ssDNA) molecules. May be a key regulator of mtDNA copy number in mammals. From Homo sapiens (Human).
   2518..2811    -  CDS            SUMO: cleavable ubiquitin-like protein tag; S. cerevisiae SMT3 (truncated)
   2818..2835    -  CDS            thrombin site: thrombin recognition and cleavage site
   2846..2862    -  CDS            capTEV™ (fragment): composite tag for in vivo biotinylation, TEV protease cleavage, and 6xHis tagging
   2882..2904    -  RBS            RBS: efficient ribosome binding site from bacteriophage T7 gene 10 (Olins and Rangwala, 1989)
   2919..2943    -  protein_bind   lac operator: The lac repressor binds to the lac operator to inhibit transcription in E. coli. This inhibition can be relieved by adding lactose or isopropyl-β-D-thiogalactopyranoside (IPTG). lac repressor encoded by lacI
   2944..2962    -  promoter       T7 promoter: promoter for bacteriophage T7 RNA polymerase
   2984..3263    +  CDS            TcR (fragment): tetracycline efflux protein; tet; confers resistance to tetracycline
   3271..3348    +  promoter       lacI promoter: lacI
   3349..4431    +  CDS            lacI: lac repressor; lacI; The lac repressor binds to the lac operator to inhibit transcription in E. coli. This inhibition can be relieved by adding lactose or isopropyl-β-D-thiogalactopyranoside (IPTG).
   4444..4465    +  protein_bind   CAP binding site: CAP binding activates transcription in the presence of cAMP. E. coli catabolite activator protein
   4480..4771    +  CDS            TcR (fragment): tetracycline efflux protein; tet; confers resistance to tetracycline
   4843..5223    -  CDS            YPB1_ECOLX: Protein predicted: Swiss-Prot protein existence level 4. From Escherichia coli.
   5240..5431    +  CDS            rop: Rop protein, which maintains plasmids at low copy number; rop
   5533..5672    +  misc_feature   bom: basis of mobility region from pBR322
   5858..6446    -  rep_origin     ori: high-copy-number ColE1/pMB1/pBR322/pUC origin of replication
   6568..7383    +  CDS            KanR: aminoglycoside phosphotransferase; aph(3')-Ia; confers resistance to kanamycin in bacteria or G418 (Geneticin®) in eukaryotes
   7392..7449    -  promoter       AmpR promoter (fragment): bla
   7502..358     -  rep_origin     f1 ori (across the origin) (sequence partly withheld): f1 bacteriophage origin of replication; arrow indicates direction of (+) strand synthesis
>Addgene plasmid #205056 | SUMO-Twinkle 43-684 | addgene full sequence | sequence record 421714 | Addgene NGS Result
AAATCAAAAGAATAGACCGAGATAGGGT
[37 nt withheld, positions 29-65]
AAAGAACGTGGACTCCAACGTCAAAGG
[49 nt withheld, positions 93-141]
T
[91 nt withheld, positions 143-233]
G
[124 nt withheld, positions 235-358]
CCCATTCGCCAATCCGGATATAGTTCCTCCTTTCAGCAAAAAACCCCTCAAGACCCGTTTAGAGGCCCCA
AGGGGTTATGCTAGTTATTGCTCAGCGGTGGCAGCAGCCAACTCAGCTTCCTTTCGGGCTTTGTTAGCAG
CCGGATCTCAGTGGTGGTGGTGGTGGTGCTCGACTAAGTTGGCAGCATCACCCGACGCACTTTGCGCCGA
ATAAATACCTAAGCTTGTCTTTACTTTGAACGCTTGGAGGTGTCTGGCTGGTCGGGAGTGGGGGCCTGGC
CTGAGCAAATCTCAGAGTTCTGTGTCGTAGCCCCCTTTTTGCCAGAAGAGGGCTTTTTGGCCACTGGTCC
AGTGTCATCCTTGATCTTCTTGAGCCGGGCCTTGTTCTTTGGTGGAATGGAGAAGGTGAGGGAGTTCTTG
TTGAACTCAAGCGGGAAGACACCTACATCTCCATCAAAGCGGTTCTTGGACACCTGCAGATACCGTTTCC
CTGGCCCGGTTACCAGCTTCCTGTCCTGCAGGATCAGAACATTGTCTGCTTCCTGGCTTGCTTTGGCTGA
GCCAAAAATGGACGCTGTCTGCAGTTCCTTGTCATCATCCTCTTTCCGGGGGTGAATGACCAGTGTCACA
TGGCAGTTATTGTCTGTTGCAAACTTCCGAAAGACCCCGATGATGTAGTCTTGAGCTGCGATCCTGTCTG
TGGACAGCTGCTCGTGACCCATCATGAACTGCAGGTTGTCGATGATCACATGACAAATGTCATAGACGTA
GACTGCATGTTGCATTGTATCTATTACAGTCCTGATGCTTTGCTGTCCATGGAAAGTCATGAAATAGAGG
GGCAGGTCCTCAAAGCGGTCAGCCCAGTGATCATATTTGTCCAGTTGATCTTCCAGCCGCCCCTCGGCAA
ACTGTGTCAGCATGACCCGGGCTAGTCTCACATTGCTGATCTCGAAGCTACCCCACAGTGTGTTCACCCC
CTGGGAACACAAATCCAGGGCATACTCACTGATGAATGTCGTCTTTCCACTGCCTGTTGGCCCTGTGAAG
ACCGTCAGCTCGCCCTTTCGATGTCCCTTCAAGATACGATTGAGGTCTGGAAAGCGGCTCCAGCGGAGGC
CAGCTGCTTGCTCCACATTTGACAGTTCTCCTAGCACCTCCTCCCGAAGCTGCCGGAAAGATACGATGGA
CTTGTGCCAGGCAGGCAGGGCGGTACGAAGAATACGAGAAAGATTGAAGCCTCCGTTCAGGGCCTCCAGG
GGACGGGGTTGCTGGTCTCCTGGTCGCACCAAGAAGCATCGTTTGGGGTTCAGTTTTCGTGCAAACAACT
TGGCGGCTTCCCAGGACCGAAGGTCATCCCCCAACCAGAATACAATCCGCCGGAACTGTTCCAGGTAAGG
GAGTAAGGCAGGGGGTAAGCAGGTCGTTCCTCGGGGTAGAGTAAGGGTAGGCAGCCCCGTGGACTGGTTC
AAGGCCAGGCTGTCAAGCTCACGACTCGTCAGTACCACCTCAGCATCTCGACGACTAATCAGTGGTAATC
CAAACAGATTGTGGTAGGCGCTGGGTCGGGGAATAGTGGTTTCCTCGTAGCTCACTCCATCCCCCTGGCA
TTTAGCCTCTAGGAGCTTCAGGCCTCGTAATCCTGAGCCCCCAGGGGAGAACCAAGGGAAGACAAGACTG
CGAGCAGGTCGCAGATATCGCACACTGAAACGCTTGAGTGTGTCATCTGTAACCTTGGTAAGGCCAAACA
TTGTATCAGCCAGCTGAACCTCCTCCTGATCAGGCAGCTCCCAGAGAGGTATTGCTCGGTTCCAGATCCT
CCGGACCTCCTCGCTGTCCTCAAATTCTGGTGCCTTGCTAAGCAGAAACCCCTCCCTGGCCCCATCCCCT
CGCCCCTCCACGCTGGCCTGGAAGTCTTCCCAGCTCCCTTCTGCTAGGCTGGTCATGCAGAGAAAGTGGC
CTGTGGTCTTGTCAATGAAGAGGCTGAAGGAAGTGGTAACACCAGTCTGGCCTTTGAGCTGTGAAGACTC
TGCAAAGGGGCTCAGTGCCCGCAGGCAACTGTGACCATCCTGGAAGGGGATCCCATGCCCCCGCAAATAC
TGGCGGATTTCAGTTGCAGTTACAGGCAACACTGGCATATCCAAGGCTTGGAGAGTCTCACCACCAATCT
GTTCTCTGTGAGCCTCAATAATATCGTTATCCTCCATGTCCAAATCTTCAGGGGTCTGATCAGCTTGAAT
TCTAATACCGTCGTACAAGAATCTTAAGGAGTCCATTTCCTTACCCTGTCTTTTAGCGAACGCTTCCATC
AGCCTTCTTAAAGGAGTGGTCTTTTTGATCTTGAAGAAGATCTCTGAAGATCCATCGGACACCTTTAAAT
TGATGTGAGTCTCAGGCTTGACTTCTGGCTTGACCTCTGGCTTAGCTTCTTGATTGACTTCTGAGTCCGA
CATGCTAGCGCTGCCGCGCGGCACCAGGCCGCTGCCGTGATGATGATGATGATGGCTGCTGCCCATATGT
ATATCTCCTTCTTAAAGTTAAACAAAATTATTTCTAGAGGGGAATTGTTATCCGCTCACAATTCCCCTAT
AGTGAGTCGTATTAATTTCGCGGGATCGAGATCTCGATCCTCTACGCCGGACGCATCGTGGCCGGCATCA
CCGGCGCCACAGGTGCGGTTGCTGGCGCCTATATCGCCGACATCACCGATGGGGAAGATCGGGCTCGCCA
CTTCGGGCTCATGAGCGCTTGTTTCGGCGTGGGTATGGTGGCAGGCCCCGTGGCCGGGGGACTGTTGGGC
GCCATCTCCTTGCATGCACCATTCCTTGCGGCGGCGGTGCTCAACGGCCTCAACCTACTACTGGGCTGCT
TCCTAATGCAGGAGTCGCATAAGGGAGAGCGTCGAGATCCCGGACACCATCGAATGGCGCAAAACCTTTC
GCGGTATGGCATGATAGCGCCCGGAAGAGAGTCAATTCAGGGTGGTGAATGTGAAACCAGTAACGTTATA
CGATGTCGCAGAGTATGCCGGTGTCTCTTATCAGACCGTTTCCCGCGTGGTGAACCAGGCCAGCCACGTT
TCTGCGAAAACGCGGGAAAAAGTGGAAGCGGCGATGGCGGAGCTGAATTACATTCCCAACCGCGTGGCAC
AACAACTGGCGGGCAAACAGTCGTTGCTGATTGGCGTTGCCACCTCCAGTCTGGCCCTGCACGCGCCGTC
GCAAATTGTCGCGGCGATTAAATCTCGCGCCGATCAACTGGGTGCCAGCGTGGTGGTGTCGATGGTAGAA
CGAAGCGGCGTCGAAGCCTGTAAAGCGGCGGTGCACAATCTTCTCGCGCAACGCGTCAGTGGGCTGATCA
TTAACTATCCGCTGGATGACCAGGATGCCATTGCTGTGGAAGCTGCCTGCACTAATGTTCCGGCGTTATT
TCTTGATGTCTCTGACCAGACACCCATCAACAGTATTATTTTCTCCCATGAAGACGGTACGCGACTGGGC
GTGGAGCATCTGGTCGCATTGGGTCACCAGCAAATCGCGCTGTTAGCGGGCCCATTAAGTTCTGTCTCGG
CGCGTCTGCGTCTGGCTGGCTGGCATAAATATCTCACTCGCAATCAAATTCAGCCGATAGCGGAACGGGA
AGGCGACTGGAGTGCCATGTCCGGTTTTCAACAAACCATGCAAATGCTGAATGAGGGCATCGTTCCCACT
GCGATGCTGGTTGCCAACGATCAGATGGCGCTGGGCGCAATGCGCGCCATTACCGAGTCCGGGCTGCGCG
TTGGTGCGGATATCTCGGTAGTGGGATACGACGATACCGAAGACAGCTCATGTTATATCCCGCCGTTAAC
CACCATCAAACAGGATTTTCGCCTGCTGGGGCAAACCAGCGTGGACCGCTTGCTGCAACTCTCTCAGGGC
CAGGCGGTGAAGGGCAATCAGCTGTTGCCCGTCTCACTGGTGAAAAGAAAAACCACCCTGGCGCCCAATA
CGCAAACCGCCTCTCCCCGCGCGTTGGCCGATTCATTAATGCAGCTGGCACGACAGGTTTCCCGACTGGA
AAGCGGGCAGTGAGCGCAACGCAATTAATGTAAGTTAGCTCACTCATTAGGCACCGGGATCTCGACCGAT
GCCCTTGAGAGCCTTCAACCCAGTCAGCTCCTTCCGGTGGGCGCGGGGCATGACTATCGTCGCCGCACTT
ATGACTGTCTTCTTTATCATGCAACTCGTAGGACAGGTGCCGGCAGCGCTCTGGGTCATTTTCGGCGAGG
ACCGCTTTCGCTGGAGCGCGACGATGATCGGCCTGTCGCTTGCGGTATTCGGAATCTTGCACGCCCTCGC
TCAAGCCTTCGTCACTGGTCCCGCCACCAAACGTTTCGGCGAGAAGCAGGCCATTATCGCCGGCATGGCG
GCCCCACGGGTGCGCATGATCGTGCTCCTGTCGTTGAGGACCCGGCTAGGCTGGCGGGGTTGCCTTACTG
GTTAGCAGAATGAATCACCGATACGCGAGCGAACGTGAAGCGACTGCTGCTGCAAAACGTCTGCGACCTG
AGCAACAACATGAATGGTCTTCGGTTTCCGTGTTTCGTAAAGTCTGGAAACGCGGAAGTCAGCGCCCTGC
ACCATTATGTTCCGGATCTGCATCGCAGGATGCTGCTGGCTACCCTGTGGAACACCTACATCTGTATTAA
CGAAGCGCTGGCATTGACCCTGAGTGATTTTTCTCTGGTCCCGCCGCATCCATACCGCCAGTTGTTTACC
CTCACAACGTTCCAGTAACCGGGCATGTTCATCATCAGTAACCCGTATCGTGAGCATCCTCTCTCGTTTC
ATCGGTATCATTACCCCCATGAACAGAAATCCCCCTTACACGGAGGCATCAGTGACCAAACAGGAAAAAA
CCGCCCTTAACATGGCCCGCTTTATCAGAAGCCAGACATTAACGCTTCTGGAGAAACTCAACGAGCTGGA
CGCGGATGAACAGGCAGACATCTGTGAATCGCTTCACGACCACGCTGATGAGCTTTACCGCAGCTGCCTC
GCGCGTTTCGGTGATGACGGTGAAAACCTCTGACACATGCAGCTCCCGGAGACGGTCACAGCTTGTCTGT
AAGCGGATGCCGGGAGCAGACAAGCCCGTCAGGGCGCGTCAGCGGGTGTTGGCGGGTGTCGGGGCGCAGC
CATGACCCAGTCACGTAGCGATAGCGGAGTGTATACTGGCTTAACTATGCGGCATCAGAGCAGATTGTAC
TGAGAGTGCACCATTGCGGTGTGAAATACCGCACAGATGCGTAAGGAGAAAATACCGCATCAGGCGCTCT
TCCGCTTCCTCGCTCACTGACTCGCTGCGCTCGGTCGTTCGGCTGCGGCGAGCGGTATCAGCTCACTCAA
AGGCGGTAATACGGTTATCCACAGAATCAGGGGATAACGCAGGAAAGAACATGTGAGCAAAAGGCCAGCA
AAAGGCCAGGAACCGTAAAAAGGCCGCGTTGCTGGCGTTTTTCCATAGGCTCCGCCCCCCTGACGAGCAT
CACAAAAATCGACGCTCAAGTCAGAGGTGGCGAAACCCGACAGGACTATAAAGATACCAGGCGTTTCCCC
CTGGAAGCTCCCTCGTGCGCTCTCCTGTTCCGACCCTGCCGCTTACCGGATACCTGTCCGCCTTTCTCCC
TTCGGGAAGCGTGGCGCTTTCTCATAGCTCACGCTGTAGGTATCTCAGTTCGGTGTAGGTCGTTCGCTCC
AAGCTGGGCTGTGTGCACGAACCCCCCGTTCAGCCCGACCGCTGCGCCTTATCCGGTAACTATCGTCTTG
AGTCCAACCCGGTAAGACACGACTTATCGCCACTGGCAGCAGCCACTGGTAACAGGATTAGCAGAGCGAG
GTATGTAGGCGGTGCTACAGAGTTCTTGAAGTGGTGGCCTAACTACGGCTACACTAGAAGGACAGTATTT
GGTATCTGCGCTCTGCTGAAGCCAGTTACCTTCGGAAAAAGAGTTGGTAGCTCTTGATCCGGCAAACAAA
CCACCGCTGGTAGCGGTGGTTTTTTTGTTTGCAAGCAGCAGATTACGCGCAGAAAAAAAGGATCTCAAGA
AGATCCTTTGATCTTTTCTACGGGGTCTGACGCTCAGTGGAACGAAAACTCACGTTAAGGGATTTTGGTC
ATGAACAATAAAACTGTCTGCTTACATAAACAGTAATACAAGGGGTGTTATGAGCCATATTCAACGGGAA
ACGTCTTGCTCTAGGCCGCGATTAAATTCCAACATGGATGCTGATTTATATGGGTATAAATGGGCTCGCG
ATAATGTCGGGCAATCAGGTGCGACAATCTATCGATTGTATGGGAAGCCCGATGCGCCAGAGTTGTTTCT
GAAACATGGCAAAGGTAGCGTTGCCAATGATGTTACAGATGAGATGGTCAGACTAAACTGGCTGACGGAA
TTTATGCCTCTTCCGACCATCAAGCATTTTATCCGTACTCCTGATGATGCATGGTTACTCACCACTGCGA
TCCCCGGGAAAACAGCATTCCAGGTATTAGAAGAATATCCTGATTCAGGTGAAAATATTGTTGATGCGCT
GGCAGTGTTCCTGCGCCGGTTGCATTCGATTCCTGTTTGTAATTGTCCTTTTAACAGCGATCGCGTATTT
CGTCTCGCTCAGGCGCAATCACGAATGAATAACGGTTTGGTTGATGCGAGTGATTTTGATGACGAGCGTA
ATGGCTGGCCTGTTGAACAAGTCTGGAAAGAAATGCATAAACTTTTGCCATTCTCACCGGATTCAGTCGT
CACTCATGGTGATTTCTCACTTGATAACCTTATTTTTGACGAGGGGAAATTAATAGGTTGTATTGATGTT
GGACGAGTCGGAATCGCAGACCGATACCAGGATCTTGCCATCCTATGGAACTGCCTCGGTGAGTTTTCTC
CTTCATTACAGAAACGGCTTTTTCAAAAATATGGTATTGATAATCCTGATATGAATAAATTGCAGTTTCA
TTTGATGCTCGATGAGTTTTTCTAAGAATTAATTCATGAGCGGATACATATTTGAATGTATTTAGAAAAA
TAAACAAATAGGGGTTCCGCGCACATTTCCCCGAAAAGTGCCACCTAAATTGTAAGCGTTAATATTTTGT
TAAAATTCGCGTTAAATTTTTGTTAAATCAGCTCATTTTTTAACCAATAGGCCGAAATCGGCAAAATCCC
TTAT
